>Addgene plasmid #134997 | pMP472 | addgene full sequence | sequence record 267923 | Addgene NGS Result
AAAAAGGATCTTCACCTAGATCCTTTTAAATTAAAAATGAAGTTTTAAATCAATCTAAAGTATATATGAG
TAAACTTGGTCTGACAGTTACCAATGCTTAATCAGTGAGGCACCTATCTCAGCGATCTGTCTATTTCGTT
CATCCATAGTTGCCTGACTCCCCGTCGTGTAGATAACTACGATACGGGAGGGCTTACCATCTGGCCCCAG
TGCTGCAATGATACCGCGAGACCCACGCTCACCGGCTCCAGATTTATCAGCAATAAACCAGCCAGCCGGA
AGGGCCGAGCGCAGAAGTGGTCCTGCAACTTTATCCGCCTCCATCCAGTCTATTAATTGTTGCCGGGAAG
CTAGAGTAAGTAGTTCGCCAGTTAATAGTTTGCGCAACGTTGTTGCCATTGCTACAGGCATCGTGGTGTC
ACGCTCGTCGTTTGGTATGGCTTCATTCAGCTCCGGTTCCCAACGATCAAGGCGAGTTACATGATCCCCC
ATGTTGTGCAAAAAAGCGGTTAGCTCCTTCGGTCCTCCGATCGTTGTCAGAAGTAAGTTGGCCGCAGTGT
TATCACTCATGGTTATGGCAGCACTGCATAATTCTCTTACTGTCATGCCATCCGTAAGATGCTTTTCTGT
GACTGGTGAGTACTCAACCAAGTCATTCTGAGAATAGTGTATGCGGCGACCGAGTTGCTCTTGCCCGGCG
TCAATACGGGATAATACCGCGCCACATAGCAGAACTTTAAAAGTGCTCATCATTGGAAAACGTTCTTCGG
GGCGAAAACTCTCAAGGATCTTACCGCTGTTGAGATCCAGTTCGATGTAACCCACTCGTGCACCCAACTG
ATCTTCAGCATCTTTTACTTTCACCAGCGTTTCTGGGTGAGCAAAAACAGGAAGGCAAAATGCCGCAAAA
AAGGGAATAAGGGCGACACGGAAATGTTGAATACTCATACTCTTCCTTTTTCAATATTATTGAAGCATTT
ATCAGGGTTATTGTCTCATGAGCGGATACATATTTGAATGTATTTAGAAAAATAAACAAATAGGGGTTCC
GCGCACATTTCCCCGAAAAGTGCCACCTGGGTCGACATTGATTATTGACTAGTGAAGGGGCAGGAGAGCC
AGGGGCATGAGATGGTGGACGAGGAAGGGGGACAGGGAAGCCTGAGCGCCTCTCCTGGGCTTGCCAAGGA
CTCAAACCCAGAAGCCCAGAGCAGGGCCTTAGGGAAGCGGGACCCTGCTCTGGGCGGAGGAATATGTCCC
AGATAGCACTGGGGACTCTTTAAGGAAAGAAGGATGGAGAAAGAGAAAGGGAGTAGAGGCGGCCACGACC
TGGTGAACACCTAGGACGCACCATTCTCACAAAGGGAGTTTTCCACACGGACACCCCCCTCCTCACCACA
GCCCTGCCAGGACGGGGCTGGCTACTGGCCTTATCTCACAGGTAAAACTGACGCACGGAGGAACAATATA
AATTGGGGACTAGAAAGGTGAAGAGCCAAAGTTAGAACTCAGGACCAACTTATTCTGATTTTGTTTTTCC
AAACTGCTTCTCCTCTTGGGAAGTGTAAGGAAGCTGCAGCACCAGGATCAGTGAAACGCACCAGACAGCC
GCGTCAGAGCAGCTCAGGTTCTGGGAGAGGGTAGCGCAGGGTGGCCACTGAGAACCGGGCAGGTCACGCA
TCCCCCCCTTCCCTCCCACCCCCTGCCAAGCTCTCCCTCCCAGGATCCTCTCTGGCTCCATCGTAAGCAA
ACCTTAGAGGTTCTGGCAAGGAGAGAGATGGCTCCAGGAAATGGGGGTGTGTCACCAGATAAGGAATCTG
CCTAACAGGAGGTGGGGGTTAGACCCAATATCAGGAGACTAGGAAGGAGGAGGCCTAAGGATGGGGCTTT
TCTGTCACCAATCAGGCTTGACCGACAATTGCGAAAAGTGAACGGCGTAGCCGATGTCGCGCCCTTTCCA
CGATCATGTGCCGGCGTAGCCGATGTCGCGCAGTAATACCACCACTGCGACCCTAGATCGGAGATCCAAT
TAGATCCATGATCCGAAACCGGCGTAGCCGATGTCGCGCGTGTCGCACGTATCACTTGATCGGCAAACGG
CGTAGCCGATGTCGCGCTTGCTTCCTCCGGCGTAGCCGATGTCGCGCGAGGTAGATCAGGCCACGGCGTA
GCCGATGTCGCGCTTGCGCTGCCTAGATCATCGTTGGCCGGCGTAGCCGATGTCGCGCACAGATCGAGAT
CTTTGGTCGGCGTAGCCGATGTCGCGCTCCATAGTGAGTTCTGATCGTGTCACGGCTAGCCGATGTCGCG
CTAGGATCGAGGATCATCTCTGATCTGTTTTAGGACTAGTTAGGCGTGTACGGTGGGAGGCCTATATAAG
CAGAGCTCGTTTAGTGAACCGTCAGATCGCCTGGAACGCGTACCGGTGCCACCATGGTGAGCAAGGGCGA
GGAGCTGTTCACCGGGGTGGTGCCCATCCTGGTCGAGCTGGACGGCGACGTAAACGGCCACAAGTTCAGC
GTGTCCGGCGAGGGCGAGGGCGATGCCACCTACGGCAAGCTGACCCTGAAGTTCATCTGCACCACCGGCA
AGCTGCCCGTGCCCTGGCCCACCCTCGTGACCACCCTGACCTACGGCGTGCAGTGCTTCAGCCGCTACCC
CGACCACATGAAGCAGCACGACTTCTTCAAGTCCGCCATGCCCGAAGGCTACGTCCAGGAGCGCACCATC
TTCTTCAAGGACGACGGCAACTACAAGACCCGCGCCGAGGTGAAGTTCGAGGGCGACACCCTGGTGAACC
GCATCGAGCTGAAGGGCATCGACTTCAAGGAGGACGGCAACATCCTGGGGCACAAGCTGGAGTACAACTA
CAACAGCCACAACGTCTATATCATGGCCGACAAGCAGAAGAACGGCATCAAGGTGAACTTCAAGATCCGC
CACAACATCGAGGACGGCAGCGTGCAGCTCGCCGACCACTACCAGCAGAACACCCCCATCGGCGACGGCC
CCGTGCTGCTGCCCGACAACCACTACCTGAGCACCCAGTCCGCCCTGAGCAAAGACCCCAACGAGAAGCG
CGATCACATGGTCCTGCTGGAGTTCGTGACCGCCGCCGGGATCACTCTCGGCATGGACGAGCTGTACAAG
AAGCTTAGCCATGGCTTCCCGCCGGAGGTGGAGGAGCAGGATGATGGCACGCTGCCCATGTCTTGTGCCC
AGGAGAGCGGGATGGACCGTCACCCTGCAGCCTGTGCTTCTGCTAGGATCAATGTGTAGGCGGCCGCACT
CCTCAGGTGCAGGCTGCCTATCAGAAGGTGGTGGCTGGTGTGGCCAATGCCCTGGCTCACAAATACCACT
GAGATCTTTTTCCCTCTGCCAAAAATTATGGGGACATCATGAAGCCCCTTGAGCATCTGACTTCTGGCTA
ATAAAGGAAATTTATTTTCATTGCAATAGTGTGTTGGAATTTTTTGTGTCTCTCACTCGGAAGGACATAT
GGGAGGGCAAATCATTTAAAACATCAGAATGAGTATTTGGTTTAGAGTTTGGCAACATATGCCCATATGC
TGGCTGCCATGAACAAAGGTTGGCTATAAAGAGGTCATCAGTATATGAAACAGCCCCCTGCTGTCCATTC
CTTATTCCATAGAAAAGCCTTGACTTGAGGTTAGATTTTTTTTATATTTTGTTTTGTGTTATTTTTTTCT
TTAACATCCCTAAAATTTTCCTTACATGTTTTACTAGCCAGATTTTTCCTCCTCTCCTGACTACTCCCAG
TCATAGCTGTCCCTCTTCTCTTATGGAGATCCCTCGACCTGCAGCCCAAGCTTGGCGTAATGAATTCTAC
CGGGTAGGGGAGGCGCTTTTCCCAAGGCAGTCTGGAGCATGCGCTTTAGCAGCCCCGCTGGGCACTTGGC
GCTACACAAGTGGCCTCTGGCCTCGCACACATTCCACATCCACCGGTAGGCGCCAACCGGCTCCGTTCTT
TGGTGGCCCCTTCGCGCCACCTTCTACTCCTCCCCTAGTCAGGAAGTTCCCCCCCGCCCCGCAGCTCGCG
TCGTGCAGGACGTGACAAATGGAAGTAGCACGTCTCACTAGTCTCGTGCAGATGGACAGCACCGCTGAGC
AATGGAAGCGGGTAGGCCTTTGGGGCAGCGGCCAATAGCAGCTTTGCTCCTTCGCTTTCTGGGCTCAGAG
GCTGGGAAGGGGTGGGTCCGGGGGCGGGCTCAGGGGCGGGCTCAGGGGCGGGGCGGGCGCCCGAAGGTCC
TCCGGAGGCCCGGCATTCTGCACGCTTCAAAAGCGCACGTCTGCCGCGCTGTTCTCCTCTTCCTCATCTC
CGGGCCTTTCGACCTGCAGCCCAAGCTTCCTAGGACCGATATCATGACCGAGTACAAGCCCACGGTGCGC
CTCGCCACCCGCGACGACGTCCCCAGGGCCGTACGCACCCTCGCCGCCGCGTTCGCCGACTACCCCGCCA
CGCGCCACACCGTCGATCCGGACCGCCACATCGAGCGGGTCACCGAGCTGCAAGAACTCTTCCTCACGCG
CGTCGGGCTCGACATCGGCAAGGTGTGGGTCGCGGACGACGGCGCCGCGGTGGCGGTCTGGACCACGCCG
GAGAGCGTCGAAGCGGGGGCGGTGTTCGCCGAGATCGGCCCGCGCATGGCCGAGTTGAGCGGTTCCCGGC
TGGCCGCGCAGCAACAGATGGAAGGCCTCCTGGCGCCGCACCGGCCCAAGGAGCCCGCGTGGTTCCTGGC
CACCGTCGGCGTCTCGCCCGACCACCAGGGCAAGGGTCTGGGCAGCGCCGTCGTGCTCCCCGGAGTGGAG
GCGGCCGAGCGCGCCGGGGTGCCCGCCTTCCTGGAGACCTCCGCGCCCCGCAACCTCCCCTTCTACGAGC
GGCTCGGCTTCACCGTCACCGCCGACGTCGAGGTGCCCGAAGGACCGCGCACCTGGTGCATGACCCGCAA
GCCCGGTGCCGGTACCGGAAGCGGAGAGGGCAGAGGAAGTCTGCTAACATGCGGTGACGTCGAGGAGAAT
CCTGGACCTGCATGCGTGAGCAAGGGCGAGGAGGATAACATGGCCATCATCAAGGAGTTCATGCGCTTCA
AGGTGCACATGGAGGGCTCCGTGAACGGCCACGAGTTCGAGATCGAGGGCGAGGGCGAGGGCCGCCCCTA
CGAGGGCACCCAGACCGCCAAGCTGAAGGTGACCAAGGGTGGCCCCCTGCCCTTCGCCTGGGACATCCTG
TCCCCTCAGTTCATGTACGGCTCCAAGGCCTACGTGAAGCACCCCGCCGACATCCCCGACTACTTGAAGC
TGTCCTTCCCCGAGGGCTTCAAGTGGGAGCGCGTGATGAACTTCGAGGACGGCGGCGTGGTGACCGTGAC
CCAGGACTCCTCCCTGCAGGACGGCGAGTTCATCTACAAGGTGAAGCTGCGCGGCACCAACTTCCCCTCC
GACGGCCCCGTAATGCAGAAGAAGACCATGGGCTGGGAGGCCTCCTCCGAGCGGATGTACCCCGAGGACG
GCGCCCTGAAGGGCGAGATCAAGCAGAGGCTGAAGCTGAAGGACGGCGGCCACTACGACGCTGAGGTCAA
GACCACCTACAAGGCCAAGAAGCCCGTGCAGCTGCCCGGCGCCTACAACGTCAACATCAAGTTGGACATC
ACCTCCCACAACGAGGACTACACCATCGTGGAACAGTACGAACGCGCCGAGGGCCGCCACTCCACCGGCG
GCATGGACGAGCTGTACAAGTAAGTTTAAACCCTGTGCCTTCTAGTTGCCAGCCATCTGTTGTTTGCCCC
TCCCCCGTGCCTTCCTTGACCCTGGAAGGTGCCACTCCCACTGTCCTTTCCTAATAAAATGAGGAAATTG
CATCGCATTGTCTGAGTAGGTGTCATTCTATTCTGGGGGGTGGGGTGGGGCAGGACAGCAAGGGGGAGGA
TTGGGAAGACAATAGCAGGCATGCTGGGGATGCGGTGGGCTCTATGGCTTCTGAGGCGGAAAGAACCAGC
TGGGGCTCTAGGGGGTATCCCCACGCGCCCTGTAGCGCTCGAGCTGTCCCTAGTGGCCCCACTGTGGGGT
GGAGGGGACAGATAAAAGTACCCAGAACCAGAGCCACATTAACCGGCCCTGGGAATATAAGGTGGTCCCA
GCTCGGGGACACAGGATCCCTGGAGGCAGCAAACATGCTGTCCTGAAGTGGACATAGGGGCCCGGGTTGG
AGGAAGAAGACTAGCTGAGCTCTCGGACCCCTGGAAGATGCCATGACAGGGGGCTGGAAGAGCTAGCACA
GACTAGAGAGGTAAGGGGGGTAGGGGAGCTGCCCAAATGAAAGGAGTGAGAGGTGACCCGAATCCACAGG
AGAACGGGGTGTCCAGGCAAAGAAAGCAAGAGGATGGAGAGGTGGCTAAAGCCAGGGAGACGGGGTACTT
TGGGGTTGTCCAGAAAAACGGTGATGATGCAGGCCTACAAGAAGGGGAGGCGGGACGCAAGGGAGACATC
CGTCGGAGAAGGCCATCCTAAGAAACGAGAGATGGCACAGGCCCCAGAAGGAGAAGGAAAAGGGAACCCA
GCGAGTGAAGACGGCATGGGGTTGGGTGAGGGAGGAGAGATGCCCGGAGAGGACCCAGACACGGGGAGGA
TCCGCTCAGAGGACATCACGTGGTGCAGCGCCGAGAAGGAAGTGCTCCGGAAAGAGCATCCTTGGGCAGC
AACACAGCAGAGAGCAAGGGGAAGAGGGAGTGGAGGAAGACGGAACCTGAAGGAGGCGGCAGGGAAGGAT
CTGGGCCAGCCGTAGAGGTGACCCAGGCCACAAGCTGCAGACAGAAAGCGGCACAGGCCCAGGGGAGAGA
ATGAAGCTTGGCGTAATCATGGTCATAGCTGTTTCCTGTGTGAAATTGTTATCCGCTCACAATTCCACAC
AACATACGAGCCGGAAGCATAAAGTGTAAAGCCTGGGGTGCCTAATGAGTGAGCTAACTCACATTAATTG
CGTTGCGCTCACTGCCCGCTTTCCAGTCGGGAAACCTGTCGTGCCAGCGGATCCGCATCTCAATTAGTCA
GCAACCATAGTCCCGCCCCTAACTCCGCCCAGTTCCGCCCATTCTCCGCCCCATGGCTGACTAATTTTTT
TTATTTATGCAGAGGCCGAGGCCGCCTCGGCCTCTGAGCTATTCCAGAAGTAGTGAGGAGGCTTTTTTGG
AGGCCTAGGCTTTTGCAAAAAGCTAACTTGTTTATTGCAGCTTATAATGGTTACAAATAAAGCAATAGCA
TCACAAATTTCACAAATAAAGCATTTTTTTCACTGCATTCTAGTTGTGGTTTGTCCAAACTCATCAATGT
ATCTTATCATGTCTGGATCCGCTGCATTAATGAATCGGCCAACGCGCGGGGAGAGGCGGTTTGCGTATTG
GGCGCTCTTCCGCTTCCTCGCTCACTGACTCGCTGCGCTCGGTCGTTCGGCTGCGGCGAGCGGTATCAGC
TCACTCAAAGGCGGTAATACGGTTATCCACAGAATCAGGGGATAACGCAGGAAAGAACATGTGAGCAAAA
GGCCAGCAAAAGGCCAGGAACCGTAAAAAGGCCGCGTTGCTGGCGTTTTTCCATAGGCTCCGCCCCCCTG
ACGAGCATCACAAAAATCGACGCTCAAGTCAGAGGTGGCGAAACCCGACAGGACTATAAAGATACCAGGC
GTTTCCCCCTGGAAGCTCCCTCGTGCGCTCTCCTGTTCCGACCCTGCCGCTTACCGGATACCTGTCCGCC
TTTCTCCCTTCGGGAAGCGTGGCGCTTTCTCATAGCTCACGCTGTAGGTATCTCAGTTCGGTGTAGGTCG
TTCGCTCCAAGCTGGGCTGTGTGCACGAACCCCCCGTTCAGCCCGACCGCTGCGCCTTATCCGGTAACTA
TCGTCTTGAGTCCAACCCGGTAAGACACGACTTATCGCCACTGGCAGCAGCCACTGGTAACAGGATTAGC
AGAGCGAGGTATGTAGGCGGTGCTACAGAGTTCTTGAAGTGGTGGCCTAACTACGGCTACACTAGAAGAA
CAGTATTTGGTATCTGCGCTCTGCTGAAGCCAGTTACCTTCGGAAAAAGAGTTGGTAGCTCTTGATCCGG
CAAACAAACCACCGCTGGTAGCGGTGGTTTTTTTGTTTGCAAGCAGCAGATTACGCGCAGAAAAAAAGGA
TCTCAAGAAGATCCTTTGATCTTTTCTACGGGGTCTGACGCTCAGTGGAACGAAAACTCACGTTAAGGGA
TTTTGGTCATGAGATTATC
Features (pLannotate 1.2.2; 23 found; start..end, strand, type, name):
     88..948     -  CDS            AmpR: β-lactamase; bla; confers resistance to ampicillin, carbenicillin, and related antibiotics
    949..1053    -  promoter       AmpR promoter: bla
   1084..1103    +  enhancer       CMV enhancer (fragment): human cytomegalovirus immediate early enhancer
   1207..1736    -  misc_feature   HA-R: right homology arm from the adeno-associated virus integration site (AAVS1) within intron 1 of the human PPP1R12C gene
   2351..2387    +  promoter       minimal CMV promoter (fragment): human cytomegalovirus (CMV) immediate early promoter
   2434..3279    +  CDS            d2EGFP: EGFP destabilized by fusion to residues 422-461 of mouse ornithine decarboxylase, giving an in vivo half-life of ~2 hours mammalian codon-optimized
   3288..3359    +  CDS            HBB (fragment): HBB_PONPY - Experimental evidence at transcript level: Swiss-Prot protein existence level 2. Involved in oxygen transport from the lung to the various peripheral tissues. From Pongo pygmaeus (Bornean orangutan).
   3430..3485    +  polyA_signal   β-globin poly(A) signal: rabbit β-globin polyadenylation signal (Gil and Proudfoot, 1987)
   3852..4351    +  promoter       PGK promoter: mouse phosphoglycerate kinase 1 promoter
   4384..4980    +  CDS            PuroR (fragment): puromycin N-acetyltransferase; pac from Streptomyces; confers resistance to puromycin
   5056..5762    +  CDS            mCherry (fragment): monomeric derivative of DsRed fluorescent protein (Shaner et al., 2004) mammalian codon-optimized
   5773..5997    +  polyA_signal   bGH poly(A) signal: bovine growth hormone polyadenylation signal
   6001..6022    +  promoter       SV40 promoter (fragment): SV40 enhancer and early promoter
   6196..6697    -  misc_feature   HA-L: left homology arm from the adeno-associated virus integration site (AAVS1) within intron 1 of the human PPP1R12C gene
   6906..6922    -  protein_bind   lac operator: The lac repressor binds to the lac operator to inhibit transcription in E. coli. This inhibition can be relieved by adding lactose or isopropyl-β-D-thiogalactopyranoside (IPTG). lac repressor encoded by lacI
   6930..6960    -  promoter       lac promoter: promoter for the E. coli lac operon
   6975..6996    -  protein_bind   CAP binding site: CAP binding activates transcription in the presence of cAMP. E. coli catabolite activator protein
   7009..7048    -  CDS            lacI (fragment): lac repressor; lacI; The lac repressor binds to the lac operator to inhibit transcription in E. coli. This inhibition can be relieved by adding lactose or isopropyl-β-D-thiogalactopyranoside (IPTG).
   7055..7077    +  promoter       SV40 promoter (fragment): SV40 enhancer and early promoter
   7081..7215    +  rep_origin     SV40 ori: SV40 origin of replication
   7235..7369    +  polyA_signal   SV40 poly(A) signal: SV40 polyadenylation signal
   7371..7425    -  CDS            lacI (fragment): lac repressor; lacI; The lac repressor binds to the lac operator to inhibit transcription in E. coli. This inhibition can be relieved by adding lactose or isopropyl-β-D-thiogalactopyranoside (IPTG).
   7608..8196    -  rep_origin     ori: high-copy-number ColE1/pMB1/pBR322/pUC origin of replication
