[The description below was written by a language model from this plasmid's Addgene catalogue record and pLannotate feature annotations shown in this document.]
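Description:
pMP472 is a synthetic mammalian reporter plasmid built on the pCS backbone and configured as a donor for targeted integration at the human AAVS1 safe-harbour locus (intron 1 of PPP1R12C). It is maintained in E. coli through a ColE1/pUC-type origin and an ampicillin resistance gene. The catalogue lists it as low copy even though the annotated origin is of the high-copy class. Left and right AAVS1 homology arms flank the payload, so the whole cassette can be inserted by homology-directed repair. The "AAV" vector-type label appears to reflect this locus, since no AAV ITRs are annotated. Backbone remnants include an SV40 origin and poly(A) signal and lac promoter/operator elements.

The payload holds two transcription units. In the first, an "interspersed" array of eight zinc-finger binding sites and fourteen GATC sites sits upstream of a minimal CMV promoter driving destabilised d2EGFP (about a 2-hour half-life), terminated by a rabbit β-globin poly(A). The array itself is not annotated in the feature table, but it presumably lies in the unannotated stretch before the minimal promoter. In the second unit, a PGK promoter constitutively expresses puromycin resistance linked by T2A to mCherry, ending in a bGH poly(A), which allows selection and visual tracking of integrants.

The reporter is meant for use with engineered m6A writers and readers: zinc-finger fusions are recruited to the array, GATC sites serve as adenine methylation substrates, and changes in GFP report the transcriptional outcome. Because GATC is also the bacterial Dam target, the propagation strain determines the reporter's basal methylation state. The sequenced record (8,279 nt) is shorter than the stated total size of 9,591 bp, and the record does not explain this difference.
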