Addgene plasmid #134997: pMP472
Purpose: Interspersed Reporter. Fluorescent reporter to be used with m6A readers and writers. (8xZF binding sites + 14xGATC sites)-pMinCMV-GFPd2-RbGpA pGK-PuroR-T2A-mCh-BGHpA AAVS1 donor
Depositing lab: Ahmad Khalil. Depositing organization: Boston University Main Campus. Publication: Engineering Epigenetic Regulation Using Synthetic Read-Write Modules. Park M, Patel N, Keung AJ, Khalil AS. Cell. 2019 Jan 10;176(1-2):227-238.e20. doi: 10.1016/j.cell.2018.11.002. Epub 2018 Dec 6. PubMed 30528434.
Backbone
  Vector backbone: pCS
  Backbone manufacturer: Inder Verma
  Total vector size (bp): 9591
  Vector type: Mammalian Expression, AAV, Synthetic Biology
  Selectable markers: Puromycin
Growth in bacteria
  Bacterial resistance: Ampicillin, 100 μg/mL
  Growth temperature: 37°C
  Growth strain: NEB Stable
  Growth instructions: ** Be aware of whether you grow the reporter in dam- or dam+ bacterial strains (i.e., whether the basal state of the reporter will be fully methylated or unmethylated at GATC sites), especially for transient transfections. We use E. coli strain K12 ER2925 for growth for dam- background**
  Copy number: Low Copy
Gene/Insert
  Gene/Insert name: Inters. (8XZFBS 14XGATC)-pMinCMV-GFPd2-RbGpA pGK-PuroR-T2A-mCh-BGHpA AAVS1 donor
  Species: Synthetic
  Insert size (bp): 8298
Terms and licenses: Academic/Nonprofit Terms; Industry Terms: Not Available to Industry
How to cite: pMP472 was a gift from Ahmad Khalil (Addgene plasmid # 134997 ; http://n2t.net/addgene:134997 ; RRID:Addgene_134997)
